Addgene plasmid #208868: pBMN-HA-NAP1
Purpose: For mammalian expression of NAP1
Depositing lab: Sascha Martens. Depositing organization: University of Vienna. Publication: Control of mitophagy initiation and progression by the TBK1 adaptors NAP1 and SINTBAD. Adriaenssens E, Nguyen TN, Sawa-Makarska J, Khuu G, Schuschnig M, Shoebridge S, Watts EM, Csalyi KD, Padman BS, Lazarou M, Martens S. bioRxiv September 25, 202 10.1101/2023.09.25.559255.
Backbone
  Vector backbone: pBMN
  Vector type: Mammalian Expression
Growth in bacteria
  Bacterial resistance: Ampicillin, 100 μg/mL
  Growth temperature: 37°C
  Growth strain: NEB Stable
  Copy number: Unknown
Gene/Insert
  Gene/Insert name: NAP1
  Species: H. sapiens (human)
  Entrez Gene: AZI2 (a.k.a. AZ2, NAP1, TILP)
  Tag / fusion protein: HA (N terminal on insert)
  Cloning method: Gibson Cloning
Terms and licenses: Academic/Nonprofit Terms; Industry Terms: Not Available to Industry
How to cite: pBMN-HA-NAP1 was a gift from Sascha Martens (Addgene plasmid # 208868 ; http://n2t.net/addgene:208868 ; RRID:Addgene_208868)
