[The description below was written by a language model from this plasmid's Addgene catalogue record and pLannotate feature annotations shown in this document.]
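Description:
pBMN-HA-NAP1 is a Moloney murine leukemia virus (MMLV)-based retroviral vector built on the pBMN backbone for expression of human NAP1 (the product of the AZI2 gene) in mammalian cells. The catalogue lists it simply as a mammalian expression plasmid, but the annotated sequence of about 6.2 kb shows the standard gammaretroviral architecture. It is propagated in E. coli through a high-copy ColE1/pUC-type origin and selected with ampicillin via the β-lactamase gene and its native promoter. A short lacI fragment is also annotated and appears to be a backbone remnant with no functional role.

The viral cassette begins with a 5' MMLV LTR, followed by the Ψ packaging signal, a truncated gag lacking its start codon (which extends the packaging signal), and a pol-derived region carrying the splice acceptor. No separate internal promoter is annotated, so transcription of the insert is presumably driven by the 5' LTR. Downstream lies a short HA epitope sequence (detected as a fragment of a 3xHA annotation, consistent with the single N-terminal HA tag recorded), a residual piece of multiple cloning site, and the AZI2/NAP1 coding sequence, which was inserted by Gibson assembly. The cassette ends with the 3' LTR, annotated as two adjacent LTR segments. No mammalian selection marker or fluorescent reporter is annotated.

NAP1 is an adaptor protein that binds and activates the kinase TBK1. The associated publication examines the TBK1 adaptors NAP1 and SINTBAD in mitophagy initiation and progression, so the construct is suited to producing retrovirus in packaging cells for stable expression of HA-tagged NAP1, with the tag allowing detection or immunoprecipitation.
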