Features (pLannotate 1.2.2; 13 found; start..end, strand, type, name):
     30..82      -  CDS            lacI (fragment): lac repressor; lacI; The lac repressor binds to the lac operator to inhibit transcription in E. coli. This inhibition can be relieved by adding lactose or isopropyl-β-D-thiogalactopyranoside (IPTG).
    265..853     -  rep_origin     ori: high-copy-number ColE1/pMB1/pBR322/pUC origin of replication
   1017..1877    -  CDS            AmpR: β-lactamase; bla; confers resistance to ampicillin, carbenicillin, and related antibiotics
   1878..1982    -  promoter       AmpR promoter: bla
   2408..2999    +  LTR            LTR: long terminal repeat from Moloney murine leukemia virus
   3062..3419    +  misc_feature   MMLV Ψ: packaging signal of Moloney murine leukemia virus (MMLV)
   3484..3900    +  CDS            gag (truncated): truncated Moloney murine leukemia virus (MMLV) gag gene lacking the start codon
   3910..4284    +  misc_feature   pol region: Moloney murine leukemia virus (MMLV) pol region containing the splice acceptor site
   4296..4323    +  CDS            3xHA (fragment): three tandem HA epitope tags
   4319..4350    +  misc_feature   MCS (fragment): multiple cloning site
   4350..5525    +  CDS            AZI2: AZI2_HUMAN - Also known as NAP1, TBKBP2. Experimental evidence at protein level: Swiss-Prot protein existence level 1. Adapter protein which binds TBK1 and IKBKE playing a role in antiviral innate immunity. Activates serine/threonine-protein kinase TBK1 and facilitates its oligomerization. Enhances the phosphorylation of NF-kappa-B p65 subunit RELA by TBK1. Promotes TBK1-induced as well as TNF-alpha or PMA-induced activation of NF-kappa-B. Participates in IFNB promoter activation via TICAM1. From Homo sapiens (Human).
   5600..5721    +  LTR            3' LTR (ΔU3) (fragment): self-inactivating 3' long terminal repeat (LTR) from Moloney murine leukemia virus
   5722..6191    +  LTR            LTR: long terminal repeat from Moloney murine leukemia virus
>Addgene plasmid #208868 | pBMN-HA-NAP1 | addgene full sequence | sequence record 418223 | Addgene NGS Result
CTTAAGTATTTACATTAAATGGCCATAGTTGCATTAATGAATCGGCCAACGCGCGGGGAGAGGCGGTTTG
CGTATTGGGCGCTCTTCCGCTTCCTCGCTCACTGACTCGCTGCGCTCGGTCGTTCGGCTGCGGCGAGCGG
TATCAGCTCACTCAAAGGCGGTAATACGGTTATCCACAGAATCAGGGGATAACGCAGGAAAGAACATGTG
AGCAAAAGGCCAGCAAAAGGCCAGGAACCGTAAAAAGGCCGCGTTGCTGGCGTTTTTCCATAGGCTCCGC
CCCCCTGACGAGCATCACAAAAATCGACGCTCAAGTCAGAGGTGGCGAAACCCGACAGGACTATAAAGAT
ACCAGGCGTTTCCCCCTGGAAGCTCCCTCGTGCGCTCTCCTGTTCCGACCCTGCCGCTTACCGGATACCT
GTCCGCCTTTCTCCCTTCGGGAAGCGTGGCGCTTTCTCATAGCTCACGCTGTAGGTATCTCAGTTCGGTG
TAGGTCGTTCGCTCCAAGCTGGGCTGTGTGCACGAACCCCCCGTTCAGCCCGACCGCTGCGCCTTATCCG
GTAACTATCGTCTTGAGTCCAACCCGGTAAGACACGACTTATCGCCACTGGCAGCAGCCACTGGTAACAG
GATTAGCAGAGCGAGGTATGTAGGCGGTGCTACAGAGTTCTTGAAGTGGTGGCCTAACTACGGCTACACT
AGAAGAACAGTATTTGGTATCTGCGCTCTGCTGAAGCCAGTTACCTTCGGAAAAAGAGTTGGTAGCTCTT
GATCCGGCAAACAAACCACCGCTGGTAGCGGTGGTTTTTTTGTTTGCAAGCAGCAGATTACGCGCAGAAA
AAAAGGATCTCAAGAAGATCCTTTGATCTTTTCTACGGGGTCTGACGCTCAGTGGAACGAAAACTCACGT
TAAGGGATTTTGGTCATGAGATTATCAAAAAGGATCTTCACCTAGATCCTTTTGCGGCCGGCCGCAAATC
AATCTAAAGTATATATGAGTAAACTTGGTCTGACAGTTACCAATGCTTAATCAGTGAGGCACCTATCTCA
GCGATCTGTCTATTTCGTTCATCCATAGTTGCCTGACTCCCCGTCGTGTAGATAACTACGATACGGGAGG
GCTTACCATCTGGCCCCAGTGCTGCAATGATACCGCGAGACCCACGCTCACCGGCTCCAGATTTATCAGC
AATAAACCAGCCAGCCGGAAGGGCCGAGCGCAGAAGTGGTCCTGCAACTTTATCCGCCTCCATCCAGTCT
ATTAATTGTTGCCGGGAAGCTAGAGTAAGTAGTTCGCCAGTTAATAGTTTGCGCAACGTTGTTGCCATTG
CTACAGGCATCGTGGTGTCACGCTCGTCGTTTGGTATGGCTTCATTCAGCTCCGGTTCCCAACGATCAAG
GCGAGTTACATGATCCCCCATGTTGTGCAAAAAAGCGGTTAGCTCCTTCGGTCCTCCGATCGTTGTCAGA
AGTAAGTTGGCCGCAGTGTTATCACTCATGGTTATGGCAGCACTGCATAATTCTCTTACTGTCATGCCAT
CCGTAAGATGCTTTTCTGTGACTGGTGAGTACTCAACCAAGTCATTCTGAGAATAGTGTATGCGGCGACC
GAGTTGCTCTTGCCCGGCGTCAATACGGGATAATACCGCGCCACATAGCAGAACTTTAAAAGTGCTCATC
ATTGGAAAACGTTCTTCGGGGCGAAAACTCTCAAGGATCTTACCGCTGTTGAGATCCAGTTCGATGTAAC
CCACTCGTGCACCCAACTGATCTTCAGCATCTTTTACTTTCACCAGCGTTTCTGGGTGAGCAAAAACAGG
AAGGCAAAATGCCGCAAAAAAGGGAATAAGGGCGACACGGAAATGTTGAATACTCATACTCTTCCTTTTT
CAATATTATTGAAGCATTTATCAGGGTTATTGTCTCATGAGCGGATACATATTTGAATGTATTTAGAAAA
ATAAACAAATAGGGGTTCCGCGCACATTTCCCCGAAAAGTGCCACCAGCTTTGCTCTTAGGAGTTTCCTA
ATACATCCCAAACTCAAATATATAAAGCATTTGACTTGTTCTATGCCCTAGGGGGCGGGGGGAAGCTAAG
CCAGCTTTTTTTAACATTTAAAATGTTTAAAATGTTAATTCCATTTTAAATGCACAGATGTTTTTATTTC
ATAAGGGTTTCAATGTGCATGAATGCTGCAATATTCCTGTTACCAAAGCTAGTATAAATAAAAATAGATA
AACGTGGAAATTACTTAGAGTTTCTGTCATTAACGTTTCCTTCCTCAGTTGACAACATAAATGCGCTGCT
GAGAAGCCAGTTTGCATCTGTCAGGATCAATTTCCCATTATGCCAGTCATATTAATTACTAGTCAATTAG
TTGATTTTTATTTTTGACATATACATGTGAAAGACCCCACCTGTAGGTTTGGCAAGCTAGCTTAAGTAAC
GCCATTTTGCAAGGCATGGAAAAATACATAACTGAGAATAGAAAAGTTCAGATCAAGGTCAGGAACAGAT
GGAACAGCTGAATATGGGCCAAACAGGATATCTGTGGTAAGCAGTTCCTGCCCCGGCTCAGGGCCAAGAA
CAGATGGAACAGCTGAATATGGGCCAAACAGGATATCTGTGGTAAGCAGTTCCTGCCCCGGCTCAGGGCC
AAGAACAGATGGTCCCCAGATGCGGTCCAGCCCTCAGCAGTTTCTAGAGAACCATCAGATGTTTCCAGGG
TGCCCCAAGGACCTGAAATGACCCTGTGCCTTATTTGAACTAACCAATCAGTTCGCTTCTCGCTTCTGTT
CGCGCGCTTCTGCTCCCCGAGCTCAATAAAAGAGCCCACAACCCCTCACTCGGCGCGCCAGTCCTCCGAT
TGACTGAGTCGCCCGGGTACCCGTGTATCCAATAAACCCTCTTGCAGTTGCATCCGACTTGTGGTCTCGC
TGTTCCTTGGGAGGGTCTCCTCTGAGTGATTGACTACCCGTCAGCGGGGGTCTTTCATTTGGGGGCTCGT
CCGGGATCGGGAGACCCCTGCCCAGGGACCACCGACCCACCACCGGGAGGTAAGCTGGCCAGCAACTTAT
CTGTGTCTGTCCGATTGTCTAGTGTCTATGACTGATTTTATGCGCCTGCGTCGGTACTAGTTAGCTAACT
AGCTCTGTATCTGGCGGACCCGTGGTGGAACTGACGAGTTCGGAACACCCGGCCGCAACCCTGGGAGACG
TCCCAGGGACTTCGGGGGCCGTTTTTGTGGCCCGACCTGAGTCCAAAAATCCCGATCGTTTTGGACTCTT
TGGTGCACCCCCCTTAGAGGAGGGATATGTGGTTCTGGTAGGAGACGAGAACCTAAAACAGTTCCCGCCT
CCGTCTGAATTTTTGCTTTCGGTTTGGGACCGAAGCCGCGCCGCGCGTCTTGTCTGCTGCAGCATCGTTC
TGTGTTGTCTCTGTCTGACTGTGTTTCTGTATTTGTCTGAAAATATGGGCCCGGGCCAGACTGTTACCAC
TCCCTTAAGTTTGACCTTAGGTCACTGGAAAGATGTCGAGCGGATCGCTCACAACCAGTCGGTAGATGTC
AAGAAGAGACGTTGGGTTACCTTCTGCTCTGCAGAATGGCCAACCTTTAACGTCGGATGGCCGCGAGACG
GCACCTTTAACCGAGACCTCATCACCCAGGTTAAGATCAAGGTCTTTTCACCTGGCCCGCATGGACACCC
AGACCAGGTCCCCTACATCGTGACCTGGGAAGCCTTGGCTTTTGACCCCCCTCCCTGGGTCAAGCCCTTT
GTACACCCTAAGCCTCCGCCTCCTCTTCCTCCATCCGCCCCGTCTCTCCCCCTTGAACCTCCTCGTTCGA
CCCCGCCTCGATCCTCCCTTTATCCAGCCCTCACTCCTTCTCTAGGCGCCCCCATATGGCCATATGAGAT
CTTATATGGGGCACCCCCGCCCCTTGTAAACTTCCCTGACCCTGACATGACAAGAGTTACTAACAGCCCC
TCTCTCCAAGCTCACTTACAGGCTCTCTACTTAGTCCAGCACGAAGTCTGGAGACCTCTGGCGGCAGCCT
ACCAAGAACAACTGGACCGACCGGTGGTACCTCACCCTTACCGAGTCGGCGACACAGTGTGGGTCCGCCG
ACACCAGACTAAGAACCTAGAACCTCGCTGGAAAGGACCTTACACAGTCCTGCTGACCACCCCCACCGCC
CTCAAAGTAGACGGCATCGCAGCTTGGATACACGCCGCCCACGTGAAGGCTGCCGACCCCGGGGGTGGAC
CATCCTCTAGACTGCCGCCACCATGTACCCATACGATGTTCCAGATTACGCTTCCGGACTCAGATCTCGA
GCTCAAGCTTTGGATGCACTGGTAGAAGATGATATCTGTATTCTGAATCATGAAAAAGCCCATAAGAGAG
ATACAGTGACTCCAGTTTCAATATATTCAGGAGATGAATCTGTTGCTTCCCATTTTGCTCTTGTCACTGC
ATATGAAGACATCAAAAAACGACTTAAGGATTCAGAGAAAGAGAACTCTTTGTTAAAGAAGAGAATAAGA
TTTTTGGAAGAAAAGCTAATAGCTCGATTTGAAGAAGAAACAAGTTCCGTGGGACGAGAACAAGTAAATA
AGGCCTATCATGCATATCGAGAGGTTTGCATTGATAGAGATAATTTGAAGAGCAAACTGGACAAAATGAA
TAAAGACAACTCTGAATCTTTGAAAGTATTGAATGAGCAGCTACAATCTAAAGAAGTAGAACTCCTCCAG
CTGAGGACAGAGGTGGAAACTCAGCAGGTGATGAGGAATTTAAATCCACCTTCATCAAACTGGGAGGTGG
AAAAGTTGAGCTGTGACCTGAAGATCCATGGTTTGGAACAAGAGCTGGAACTGATGAGGAAAGAATGTAG
CGATCTCAAAATAGAACTACAGAAAGCCAAACAAACGGATCCATATCAGGAAGACAATCTGAAGAGCAGA
GATCTCCAAAAACTAAGCATTTCAAGTGATAATATGCAGCATGCATACTGGGAACTGAAGAGAGAAATGT
CTAATTTACATCTGGTGACTCAAGTACAAGCTGAACTACTAAGAAAACTGAAAACCTCAACTGCAATCAA
GAAAGCCTGTGCCCCTGTAGGATGCAGTGAAGACCTTGGAAGAGACAGCACAAAACTGCACTTGATGAAT
TTTACTGCAACATACACAAGACATCCCCCTCTCTTACCAAATGGCAAAGCTCTTTGTCATACCACATCTT
CCCCTTTACCAGGAGATGTAAAGGTTTTATCAGAGAAAGCAATCCTCCAATCATGGACAGACAATGAGAG
ATCCATTCCTAATGATGGTACATGCTTTCAGGAACACAGTTCTTATGGCAGAAATTCTCTGGAAGACAAT
TCCTGGGTATTTCCAAGTCCTCCTAAATCAAGTGAGACAGCATTTGGGGAAACTAAAACTAAAACTTTGC
CTTTACCCAACCTTCCACCACTGCATTACTTGGATCAACATAATCAGAACTGCCTTTATAAGAATTAGGG
ATCCACCGGATCTAGATAACTGATCACGATAAAATAAAAGATTTTATTTAGTCTCCAGAAAAAGGGGGGA
ATGAAAGACCCCACCTGTAGGTTTGGCAAGCTAGCTTAAGTAACGCCATTTTGCAAGGCATGGAAAAATA
CATAACTGAGAATAGAGAAGTTCAGATCAAGGTCAGGAACAGATGGAACAGCTGAATATGGGCCAAACAG
GATATCTGTGGTAAGCAGTTCCTGCCCCGGCTCAGGGCCAAGAACAGATGGAACAGCTGAATATGGGCCA
AACAGGATATCTGTGGTAAGCAGTTCCTGCCCCGGCTCAGGGCCAAGAACAGATGGTCCCCAGATGCGGT
CCAGCCCTCAGCAGTTTCTAGAGAACCATCAGATGTTTCCAGGGTGCCCCAAGGACCTGAAATGACCCTG
TGCCTTATTTGAACTAACCAATCAGTTCGCTTCTCGCTTCTGTTCGCGCGCTTCTGCTCCCCGAGCTCAA
TAAAAGAGCCCACAACCCCTCACTCGGGGCGCCAGTCCTCCGATTGACTGAGTCGCCCGGGTACCCGTGT
ATCCAATAAACCCTCTTGCAGTTGCATCCGACTTGTGGTCTCGCTGTTCCTTGGGAGGGTCTCCTCTGAG
TGATTGACTACCCGTCAGCGGGGGTCTTTCACATGCAGCATGTATCAAAATTAATTTGGTTTTTTTT
